>Addgene plasmid #140185 | pEU3-NII-HaloLICNot | addgene full sequence | sequence record 300413 | Addgene NGS Result
ACTAGTATGGCAGAAATCGGTACTGGCTTTCCATTCGACCCCCATTATGTGGAAGTCCTGGGCGAGCGCA
TGCACTACGTCGATGTTGGTCCGCGCGATGGCACCCCTGTGCTGTTCCTGCACGGTAACCCGACCTCCTC
CTACGTGTGGCGCAACATCATCCCGCATGTTGCACCGACCCATCGCTGCATTGCTCCAGACCTGATCGGT
ATGGGCAAATCCGACAAACCAGACCTGGGTTATTTCTTCGACGACCACGTCCGCTTCATGGATGCCTTCA
TCGAAGCCCTGGGTCTGGAAGAGGTCGTCCTGGTCATTCACGACTGGGGCTCCGCTCTGGGTTTCCACTG
GGCCAAGCGCAATCCAGAGCGCGTCAAAGGTATTGCATTTATGGAGTTCATCCGCCCTATCCCGACCTGG
GACGAATGGCCAGAATTTGCCCGCGAGACCTTCCAGGCCTTCCGCACCACCGACGTCGGCCGCAAGCTGA
TCATCGATCAGAACGTTTTTATCGAGGGTACGCTGCCGATGGGTGTCGTCCGCCCGCTGACTGAAGTCGA
GATGGACCATTACCGCGAGCCGTTCCTGAATCCTGTTGACCGCGAGCCACTGTGGCGCTTCCCAAACGAG
CTGCCAATCGCCGGTGAGCCAGCGAACATCGTCGCGCTGGTCGAAGAATACATGGACTGGCTGCACCAGT
CCCCTGTCCCGAAGCTGCTGTTCTGGGGCACCCCAGGCGTTCTGATCCCACCGGCCGAAGCCGCTCGCCT
GGCCAAAAGCCTGCCTAACTGCAAGGCTGTGGACATCGGCCCGGGTCTGAATCTGCTGCAAGAAGACAAC
CCGGACCTGATCGGCAGCGAGATCGCGCGCTGGCTGTCGACGCTCGAGATTTCCGGCGAGCCAACCACTG
AGGATCTGTACTTCCAATCCAATATTGGAAGTGGATAACGGATCCATATATAGGGCCCGGGTTATAATTA
CCTCAGGTCGACGTCCCATGGTTTTGTATAGAATTTACGGCTAGCGCCGGATGCGACGCCGGTCGCGTCT
TATCCGGCCTTCCTATATCAGGCTGTGTTTAAGACGCCGCCGCTTCGCCCAAATCCTTATGCCGGTTCGA
CGACTGGACAAAATACTGTTTATCTTCCCAGCGCAGGCAGGTTAATGTACCACCCCAGCAGCAGCCGGTA
TCCAGCGCGTATATACCTTCCGGCGTACCTTTGCCCTCCAGCGATGCCCAGTGACCAAAGGCGATGCTGT
ATTCTTCAGCGACAGGGCCAGGAATCGCAAACCACGGTTTCAGTGGGGCAGGGGCCTCTTCCGGCGATTC
TTACTAGCTAGTATGCATAGGTGCTGAAATATAAAGTTTGTGTTTCTAAAACACACGTGGTACGTACGAT
AACGTACAGTGTTTTTCCCTCCACTTAAATCGAAGGGTAGTGTCTTGGAGCGCGCGGAGTAAACATATAT
GGTTCATATATGTCCGTAGGCACGTAAAAAAAGCGAGGGATTCGAATTCCCCCGGAACCCCCGGTTGGGG
CCCACGCCTCGATCGAGCAAAAAAAAAAAGAAAAAAAAAAAAAAAAAAAGCTTTCCCGCGGCCAGCTTGG
CGTAATCATGGTCATAGCTGTTTCCTGTGTGAAATTGTTATCCGCTCACAATTCCACACAACATACGAGC
CGGAAGCATAAAGTGTAAAGCCTGGGGTGCCTAATGAGTGAGCTAACTCACATTAATTGCGTTGCGCTCA
CTGCCCGCTTTCCAGTCGGGAAACCTGTCGTGCCAGCTGCATTAATGAATCGGCCAACGCGCGGGGAGAG
GCGGTTTGCGTATTGGGCGCTCTTCCGCTTCCTCGCTCACTGACTCGCTGCGCTCGGTCGCTCGGCTGCG
GCGAGCGGTATCAGCTCACTCAAAGGCGGTAATACGGTTATCCACAGAATCAGGGGATAACGCAGGAAAG
AACATGTGAGCAAAAGGCCAGCAAAAGGCCAGGAACCGTAAAAAGGCCGCGTTGCTGGCGTTTTTCCATA
GGCTCCGCCCCCCTGACGAGCATCACAAAAATCGACGCTCAAGTCAGAGGTGGCGAAACCCGACAGGACT
ATAAAGATACCAGGCGTTTCCCCCTGGAAGCTCCCTCGTGCGCTCTCCTGTTCCGACCCTGCCGCTTACC
GGATACCTGTCCGCCTTTCTCCCTTCGGGAAGCGTGGCGCTTTCTCATAGCTCACGCTGTAGGTATCTCA
GTTCGGTGTAGGTCGTTCGCTCCAAGCTGGGCTGTGTGCACGAACCCCCCGTTCAGCCCGACCGCTGCGC
CTTATCCGGTAACTATCGTCTTGAGTCCAACCCGGTAAGACACGACTTATCGCCACTGGCAGCAGCCACT
GGTAACAGGATTAGCAGAGCGAGGTATGTAGGCGGTGCTACAGAGTTCTTGAAGTGGTGGCCTAACTACG
GCTACACTAGAAGAACAGTATTTGGTATCTGCGCTCTGCTGAAGCCAGTTACCTTCGGAAAAAGAGTTGG
TAGCTCTTGATCCGGCAAACAAACCACCGCTGGTAGCGGTGGTTTTTTTGTTTGCAAGCAGCAGATTACG
CGCAGAAAAAAAGGATCTCAAGAAGATCCTTTGATCTTTTCTACGGGGTCTGACGCTCAGTGGAACGAAA
ACTCACGTTAAGGGATTTTGGTCATGAGATTATCAAAAAGGATCTTCACCTAGATCCTTTTAAATTAAAA
ATGAAGTTTTAAATCAATCTAAAGTATATATGAGTAAACTTGGTCTGACAGTTACCAATGCTTAATCAGT
GAGGCACCTATCTCAGCGATCTGTCTATTTCGTTCATCCATAGTTGCCTGACTCCCCGTCGTGTAGATAA
CTACGATACGGGAGGGCTTACCACCTGGCCCCAGTGCTGCAATGATACCGCGAGACCCACGCTCACCGGC
TCCAGATTTATCAGCAATAAACCAGCCAGCCGGAAGGGCCGAGCGCAGAAGTGGTCCTGCAACTTTATCC
GCCTCCATCCAGTCTATTAATTGTTGCCGGGAAGCTAGAGTAAGTAGTTCGCCAGTTAATAGTTTGCGCA
ACGTTGTTGCCATTGCTACAGGCATCGTGGTGTCACGCTCGTCGTTTGGTATGGCTTCATTCAGCTCCGG
TTCCCAACGATCAAGGCGAGTTACATGATCCCCCATGTTGTGCAAAAAAGCGGTTAGCTCCTTCGGTCCT
CCGATCGTTGTCAGAAGTAAGTTGGCCGCAGTGTTATCACTCATGGTTATGGCAGCACTGCATAATTCTC
TTACTGTCATGCCATCCGTAAGATGCTTTTCTGTGACTGGTGAGTACTCAACCAAGTCATTCTGAGAATA
GTGTATGCGGCCGCCGAGTTGCTCTTGCCCGGCGTCAATACGGGATAATACCGCGCCACATAGCAGAACT
TTAAAAGTGCTCATCATTGGAAAACGTTCTTCGGGGCGAAAACTCTCAAGGATCTTACCGCTGTTGAGAT
CCAGTTCGATGTAACCCACTCGTGCACCCAACTGATCTTCAGCATCTTTTACTTTCACCAGCGTTTCTGG
GTGAGCAAAAACAGGAAGGCAAAATGCCGCAAAAAAGGGAATAAGGGCGACACGGAAATGTTGAATACTC
ATACTCTTCCTTTTTCAATGTTATGAAGCATTTATCAGGGTTATTGTCTCATGAGCGGATACATATTTGA
ATGTATTTAGAAAAATAAACAAATAGGGGTTCCGCGCACATTTCCCCGAAAAGTGCCACCTGACGTCTAA
GAAACCATTATTATCATGACATTAACCTATAAAAATAGGCGTATCACGAGGCCCTTTCGTCTCGCGCGTT
TCGGTGATGACGGTGAAAACCTCTGACACATGCAGCTCCCGGAGACGGTCACAGCTTGTCTGTAAGCGGA
TGCCGGGAGCAGACAAGCCCGTCAGGGCGCGTCAGCGGGTGTTGGCGGGTGTCGGGGCTGGCTTAACTAT
GCGGCATCAGAGCAGATTGTACTGAGAGTGCACCATTCGACGCTCTCCCTTATGCGACTCCTGCATTAGG
AAGCAGCCCAGTAGTAGGTTGAGGCCGTTGAGCACCGCCGCCGCAAGGAATGGTGCATGCAAGGAGATGG
CGCCCAACAGTCCCCCGGCCACGGGGCCTGCCACCATACCCACGCCGAAACAAGCGCTCATGAGCCCGAA
GTGGCGAGCCCGATCTTCCCCATCGGTGATGTCGGCGATATAGGCGCCAGCAACCGCACCTGTGGCGCCG
GTGATGCCGGCCACGATGCGTCCGGCGTAGAGGATCTGGCTAGCGATGACCCTGCTGATTGGTTCGCTGA
CCATTTCCGGGTGCGGGACGGCGTTACCAGAAACTCAGAAGGTTCGTCCAACCAAACCGACTCTGGCGGC
AGTTTACGAGAGAGATGATAGGGTCTGCTTCAGTAAGCCAGATGCTACACAATTAGGCTTGTACATACTG
TCGTTAGAACGCGGCTACAATTAATACATAACCTTATGTATCATACACATACGTAATACGACTCACTATA
GGGTACACGGAATTCGCGTTTTTATTTTTAATTTTCTTTCAAATACTTCTAGCTAGAGTATTTTTACAAC
AATTACCAACAACAACAACAAACAACAACAACATTACATTTTACATTCTACAACTACAGATACTAGTA
Features (pLannotate 1.2.2; 16 found; start..end, strand, type, name):
      7..897     +  CDS            HaloTag®: modified bacterial dehalogenase that forms covalent bonds with chloroalkane derivatives
   1082..1330    -  CDS            apaH (fragment): APAH_ECOLI - Experimental evidence at protein level: Swiss-Prot protein existence level 1. Hydrolyzes diadenosine 5',5'''-P1,P4-tetraphosphate to yield ADP. From Escherichia coli (strain K12).
   1407..1437    +  ncRNA          TMV UPD-PK3: Accession: RF01072 - Pseudoknot of upstream pseudoknot domain (UPD) of the 3'UTR
   1439..1505    +  ncRNA          TLS-PK2: Accession: RF01077 - Pseudoknot of tRNA-like structure
   1562..1585    -  promoter       URA3 promoter (fragment): S. cerevisiae URA3
   1645..1661    -  protein_bind   lac operator: The lac repressor binds to the lac operator to inhibit transcription in E. coli. This inhibition can be relieved by adding lactose or isopropyl-β-D-thiogalactopyranoside (IPTG). lac repressor encoded by lacI
   1669..1699    -  promoter       lac promoter: promoter for the E. coli lac operon
   1714..1735    -  protein_bind   CAP binding site: CAP binding activates transcription in the presence of cAMP. E. coli catabolite activator protein
   1748..1840    -  CDS            lacI (fragment): lac repressor; lacI; The lac repressor binds to the lac operator to inhibit transcription in E. coli. This inhibition can be relieved by adding lactose or isopropyl-β-D-thiogalactopyranoside (IPTG).
   2023..2611    -  rep_origin     ori: high-copy-number ColE1/pMB1/pBR322/pUC origin of replication
   2782..3642    -  CDS            AmpR: β-lactamase; bla; confers resistance to ampicillin, carbenicillin, and related antibiotics
   3643..3746    -  promoter       AmpR promoter: bla
   3841..3876    +  CDS            rop (fragment): Rop protein, which maintains plasmids at low copy number; rop
   3978..4026    +  misc_feature   bom (fragment): basis of mobility region from pBR322
   4027..4306    -  CDS            TcR (fragment): tetracycline efflux protein; tet; confers resistance to tetracycline
   4534..4552    +  promoter       T7 promoter: promoter for bacteriophage T7 RNA polymerase
