[The description below was written by a language model from this plasmid's Addgene catalogue record and pLannotate feature annotations shown in this document.]
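Description:
pEU3-NII-HaloLICNot is an empty expression backbone of about 4.7 kb designed for producing recombinant proteins in a wheat germ-based cell-free translation system. It is propagated in E. coli as a high-copy plasmid through a ColE1/pUC-type origin of replication and is selected with ampicillin via the β-lactamase gene and its native promoter. The annotation also picks up several short remnants inherited from earlier cloning vectors (fragments of rop, bom, the tetracycline resistance gene, lacI, a lac promoter/operator region, apaH and a URA3 promoter fragment). These appear to be non-functional leftovers rather than working parts of the design.

The expression cassette is driven by a bacteriophage T7 promoter, which allows in vitro transcription of mRNA with T7 RNA polymerase before or alongside translation in wheat germ extract. Because the map is circular, the promoter lies a short distance upstream of the HaloTag coding sequence, a modified bacterial dehalogenase that forms covalent bonds with chloroalkane ligands. It can therefore serve for immobilisation, purification or labelling of the fusion protein. The tag is placed at the N terminus of the inserted protein. Open reading frames are introduced downstream of the tag by ligation-independent cloning, and the vector carries a NotI restriction site, though the record does not say what that site is used for. Downstream of the cloning region, pseudoknot and tRNA-like structure elements of a tobacco mosaic virus-type 3′ UTR are annotated; such elements would sit in the 3′ untranslated region of the transcript. No insert is present, and the record gives no annotation for a 5′ translational enhancer. The plasmid belongs to a family of wheat germ cell-free vectors offering different affinity tags.
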