Addgene plasmid #140185: pEU3-NII-HaloLICNot
Purpose: (Empty Backbone) Used for producing recombinant proteins by wheat germ-based cell-free translation, contains T7 promoter, Halo-tag and NotI restriction site
Depositing lab: Tamás Mészáros. Depositing organization: Semmelweis University. Publication: A novel family of expression vectors with multiple affinity tags for wheat germ cell-free protein expression. Nagy SK, Kallai BM, Andras J, Meszaros T. BMC Biotechnol. 2020 Mar 14;20(1):17. doi: 10.1186/s12896-020-00610-5. PubMed 32169064.
Backbone
  Vector backbone: pEU3-NII-HaloLICNot
  Backbone size (bp): 4687
  Vector type: expression vector for a cell-free system
  Promoter: T7
  Tag / fusion protein: Halo (N terminal on insert)
Growth in bacteria
  Bacterial resistance: Ampicillin, 100 μg/mL
  Growth temperature: 37°C
  Growth strain: DH5alpha
  Copy number: High Copy
Gene/Insert
  Cloning method: Ligation Independent Cloning
  Sequencing primers: 5′ CACTATAGGGTACACGGAATTCGC; 3′ TATAGGAAGGCCGGATAAGACG
Terms and licenses: Academic/Nonprofit Terms; Industry Terms: Not Available to Industry
How to cite: pEU3-NII-HaloLICNot was a gift from Tamás Mészáros (Addgene plasmid # 140185 ; http://n2t.net/addgene:140185 ; RRID:Addgene_140185)
